Addgene plasmid #10909: pWZL Blast VEGF
Depositing lab: Bob Weinberg. Depositing organization: Whitehead Institute for Biomedical Research. Publication: Ras modulates Myc activity to repress thrombospondin-1 expression and increase tumor angiogenesis. Watnick RS, Cheng YN, Rangarajan A, Ince TA, Weinberg RA. Cancer Cell. 2003 Mar . 3(3):219-31. 10.1016/S1535-6108(03)00030-8 PubMed 12676581.
Backbone
  Vector backbone: pWZL Blast
  Backbone size w/o insert (bp): 5100
  Vector type: Mammalian Expression, Retroviral
  Selectable markers: Blasticidin
Growth in bacteria
  Bacterial resistance: Ampicillin, 100 μg/mL
  Growth temperature: 37°C
  Growth strain: DH5alpha
  Copy number: High Copy
Gene/Insert
  Gene/Insert name: VEGF (alt name: Vascular Endothelial Growth Factor)
  Species: M. musculus (mouse)
  Entrez Gene: Vegfa (a.k.a. L-VEGF, Vegf, Vpf)
  Cloning method: Restriction Enzyme; 5′ cloning site BamHI (not destroyed); 3′ cloning site EcoRI (not destroyed)
  Sequencing primers: 5′ pBABE 5'
Resource information
  A portion of this plasmid was derived from a plasmid made by: Dr. Bruce Spiegelman
Terms and licenses: Academic/Nonprofit Terms; Industry Terms: Not Available to Industry
How to cite: pWZL Blast VEGF was a gift from Bob Weinberg (Addgene plasmid # 10909)
