[The description below was written by a language model from this plasmid's Addgene catalogue record.]
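Description:
pWZL Blast VEGF is a retroviral mammalian expression plasmid built on the pWZL Blast backbone (about 5.1 kb without insert). It is maintained in E. coli as a high-copy plasmid under ampicillin selection, and it carries a blasticidin resistance marker for selecting transduced or transfected mammalian cells. No feature table accompanies the record, so the individual elements of the backbone (LTRs, packaging signal, bacterial origin, and the arrangement linking the insert to the blasticidin marker) are not itemised. As a retroviral vector it would be expected to rely on long terminal repeats flanking the payload, with a packaging signal allowing the transcript to be incorporated into virions when the plasmid is introduced into a packaging cell line. The record does not explicitly state which promoter drives the insert.

The payload is mouse VEGF (vascular endothelial growth factor, gene Vegfa), cloned by restriction digestion between a 5′ BamHI site and a 3′ EcoRI site, both of which remain intact so the insert can be excised or exchanged. The record does not specify the VEGF isoform, the insert size, or any epitope tags or fusions. Part of the plasmid was derived from a construct made in another laboratory.

The construct is suited to producing retrovirus for stable, integrated overexpression of VEGF in dividing mammalian cells, with blasticidin used to enrich for the transduced population. The associated publication concerns how Ras modulates Myc activity to repress thrombospondin-1 and promote tumour angiogenesis, which points to using enforced expression of this pro-angiogenic factor in studies of tumour vascularisation.
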