>Addgene plasmid #10909 | pWZL Blast VEGF | addgene partial sequence | sequence record 17881 | 10909 with pBABE5'
CTTTCTGCTCCTTGGGTGCACTGGACCCTGGCTTTACTGCTGTACCTCCACCATGCCAAGTGGTCCCAGG
CTGCACCCACGACAGAAGGAGAGCAGAAGTCCCATGAAGTGATCAAGTTCATGGATGTCTACCAGCGAAG
CTACTGCCGTCCGATTGAGACCCTGGTGGACATCTTCCAGGAGTACCCCGACGAGATAGAGTACATCTTC
AAGCCGTCCTGTGTGCCGCTGATGCGCTGTGCAGGCTGCTGTAACGATGAAGCCCTGGAGTGCGTGCCCA
CGTCAGAGAGCAACATCACCATGCAGATCATGCGGATCAAACCTCACCAAAGCCAGCACATAGGAGAGAT
GAGCTTCCTACAGCACAGCAGATGTGAATGCAGACCAAAGAAAGACAGAACAAAGCCAGAAAATCACTGT
GAGCCTTGTTCAGAGCGGAGAAAGCATTTGTTTGTCCAAGATCCGCAGACGTGTAAATGTTCCTGCAAAA
ACACAGACTCGCGTTGCAAGGCGAGGCAGCTTGAGTTAAACGAACGTACTTGCAGATGTGACAAGCCAAG
GCGGTGAGAATTCGCCAGCACAGTGGTCGACCCTGTGGAATGTGTGTCAGTTAGGGTGTGGAAAGTCCCC
AGGCTCCCCAGCAGGCAGAAGTATGCAAAGCATGCATCTCAATTAGTCAGCAACCAGGTGTGGAAAGTCC
CCAGGCTCCCCAGCAGGCAGAAGTATGCAAAGCATGCATCTCAATTAGTCAGCAACCATAGTCCCGCCCC
TAACTCCGCCCATCCCGCCCCTAACTCCGCCCAGTTCCGCCCATTCTCCGCCCCATGGCTGACTAATTTT
TTTTATTTATGCAGAGGCCGAGGCCGCCTCGGCCTCTG
