>Addgene plasmid #10909 | pWZL Blast VEGF | addgene partial sequence | sequence record 41701 | SV40pro-F 5'-TATTTATGCAGAGGCCGAGG-3'
TAGTGAGGAGGCTTTTTTGGAGGCCTAGGCTTTTGCAAAAAGCTTACCATGGCCAAGTTGACCAGTGCCG
TTCCGGTGCTCACCGCGCGCGACGTCGCCGGAGCGGTCGAGTTCTGGACCGACCGGCTCGGGTTCTCCCG
GGACTTCGTGGAGGACGACTTCGCCGGTGTGGTCCGGGACGACGTGACCCTGTTCATCAGCGCGGTCCAG
GACCAGGTGGTGCCGGACAACACCCTGGCCTGGGTGTGGGTGCGCGGCCTGGACGAGCTGTACGCCGAGT
GGTCGGAGGTCGTGTCCACGAACTTCCGGGACGCCTCCGGGCCGGCCATGACCGAGATCGGCGAGCAGCC
GTGGGGGCGGGAGTTCGCCCTGCGCGACCCGGCCGGCAACTGCGTGCACTTCGTGGCCGAGGAGCAGGAC
TGACCGATCGATAAAATAAAAGATTTTATTTAGTCTCCAGAAAAAGGGGGGAATGAAAGACCCCACCTGT
AGGTTTGGCAAGCTAGCTTAAGTAACGCCATTTTGCAAGGCATGGAAAAATACATAACTGAGAATAGAGA
AGTTCAGATCAAGGTCAGGAACAGATGGAACAGCTGAATATGGGCCAAACAGGATATCTGTGGTAAGCAG
TTCCTGCCCCGGCTCAGGGCCAAGAACAGATGGAACAGCTGAATATGGGCCAAACAGGATATCTGTGGTA
AGCAGTTCCTGCCCCGGCTCAGGGCCAAGAACAGATGGTCCCCAGATGCGGTCCAGCCCTCAGCAGTTTC
TAGAGAACCATCAGATGTTTCCAGGGTGCCCCAAGGACCTGAATGACCTGTGCTATTGAC
