>Addgene plasmid #10909 | pWZL Blast VEGF | addgene partial sequence | sequence record 137306 | pBABE5 5'-CTTTATCCAGCCCTCAC-3'
ATTCACTCGAGATACGTAAAACAATTGAAGATCTAGTCGACCAATTCCGGTTATTTTCCACCATATTGCC
GTCTTTTGGCAATGTGAGGGCCCGGAAACCTGGCCCTGTCTTCTTGACGAGCATTCCTAGGGGTCTTTCC
CCTCTCGCCAAAGGAATGCAAGGTCTGTTGAATGTCGTGAAGGAAGCAGTTCCTCTGGAAGCTTCTTGAA
GACAAACAACGTCTGTAGCGACCCTTTGCAGGCAGCGGAACCCCCCACCTGGCGACAGGTGCCTCTGCGG
CCAAAAGCCACGTGTATAAGATACACCTGCAAAGGCGGCACAACCCCAGTGCCACGTTGTGAGTTGGATA
GTTGTGGAAAGAGTCAAATGGCTCTCCTCAAGCGTATTCAACAAGGGGCTGAAGGATGCCCAGAAGGTAC
CCCATTGTATGGGATCTGATCTGGGGCCTCGGTGCACATGCTTTACATGTGTTTAGTCGAGGTTAAAAAA
CGTCTAGGCCCCCCGAACCACGGGGACGTGGTTTTCCTTTGAAAAACACGATGATAATACCATGAAAACA
TTTAACATTTCTCAACAGGATCTAGAATTAGTAGAAGTAGCGACAGAGAAGATTACAATGCTTTATGAGG
ATAATAAACATCATGTGGGAGCGGCAATTCGTACGAAAACAGGAGAAATCATTTCGGCAGTACATATTGA
AGCGTATATAGGACGAGTAACTGTTTGTGCAGAAGCCATTGCGATTGGTAGTGCAGTTTCGAATGGACAA
AAGGATTTTGACACGATTGTAGCTGTTAGACACCCTTATTCTGACGAAGTAGATAGAAGTATTCGAGTGG
TAAGTCCTTGTGGTATGTGTAGGGAGTTGATTTCAGACTATGCACCAGATTGTTTTGTGTTAATAGAAAT
GAATGGCAAGTTAGTCAAAACTACGATTGAAGAACTCATTCCACTCAAATATACCCGAAATTTAAAAGTT
TTACCATACCAAGCTCATCGATAAAA
