>Addgene plasmid #10909 | pWZL Blast VEGF | addgene partial sequence | sequence record 138007 | Amp-F 5'-AAGCCCTCCCGTATCGTAGT-3'
TGGATGAACGAAATAGACAGATCGCTGAGATAGGTGCCTCACTGATTAAGCATTGGTAACTGTCAGACCA
AGTTTACTCATATATACTTTAGATTGATTTGCGGCCGCAAAAGGATCTAGGTGAAGATCCTTTTTGATAA
TCTCATGACCAAAATCCCTTAACGTGAGTTTTCGTTCCACTGAGCGTCAGACCCCGTAGAAAAGATCAAA
GGATCTTCTTGAGATCCTTTTTTTCTGCGCGTAATCTGCTGCTTGCAAACAAAAAAACCACCGCTACCAG
CGGTGGTTTGTTTGCCGGATCAAGAGCTACCAACTCTTTTTCCGAAGGTAACTGGCTTCAGCAGAGCGCA
GATACCAAATACTGTTCTTCTAGTGTAGCCGTAGTTAGGCCACCACTTCAAGAACTCTGTAGCACCGCCT
ACATACCTCGCTCTGCTAATCCTGTTACCAGTGGCTGCTGCCAGTGGCGATAAGTCGTGTCTTACCGGGT
TGGACTCAAGACGATAGTTACCGGATAAGGCGCAGCGGTCGGGCTGAACGGGGGGTTCGTGCACACAGCC
CAGCTTGGAGCGAACGACCTACACCGAACTGAGATACCTACAGCGTGAGCTATGAGAAAGCGCCACGCTT
CCCGAAGGGAGAAAGGCGGACAGGTATCCGGTAAGCGGCAGGGTCGGAACAGGAGAGCGCACGAGGGAGC
TTCCAGGGGGAAACGCCTGGTATCTTTATAGTCCTGTCGGGTTTCGCCACCTCTGACTTGAGCGTCGATT
TTTGTGATGCTCGTCAGGGGGGCGGAGCCTATGGAAAAACGCCAGCAACGCGGCCTTTTTACGGTTCCTG
GCCTTTTGCTGGCCTTTTGCTCACATGTTCTTTCCTGCGTTATCCCCTGATTCTGTGGATAACCGTATTA
CCGCCCTTTGAGTGAGCTGATACCGCTCGCCGCAGCCGAACGACCGAGCGCAGCGAGTCAGTGAGCGAGG
AAGCGGAAGAGCGCCCAATACGCAAACCGCCTCTCCCGCGCGTTGGCCGATTCATTA
