>Addgene plasmid #10909 | pWZL Blast VEGF | addgene partial sequence | sequence record 139336 | IRES-F 5'-TGGCTCTCCTCAAGCGTATT-3'
TACCCCATTGTATGGGATCTGATCTGGGGCCTCGGTGCACATGCTTTACATGTGTTTAGTCGAGGTTAAA
AAACGTCTAGGCCCCCCGAACCACGGGGACGTGGTTTTCCTTTGAAAAACACGATGATAATACCATGAAA
ACATTTAACATTTCTCAACAGGATCTAGAATTAGTAGAAGTAGCGACAGAGAAGATTACAATGCTTTATG
AGGATAATAAACATCATGTGGGAGCGGCAATTCGTACGAAAACAGGAGAAATCATTTCGGCAGTACATAT
TGAAGCGTATATAGGACGAGTAACTGTTTGTGCAGAAGCCATTGCGATTGGTAGTGCAGTTTCGAATGGA
CAAAAGGATTTTGACACGATTGTAGCTGTTAGACACCCTTATTCTGACGAAGTAGATAGAAGTATTCGAG
TGGTAAGTCCTTGTGGTATGTGTAGGGAGTTGATTTCAGACTATGCACCAGATTGTTTTGTGTTAATAGA
AATGAATGGCAAGTTAGTCAAAACTACGATTGAAGAACTCATTCCACTCAAATATACCCGAAATTAAAAG
TTTTACCATACCAAGCTCATCGATAAAATAAAAGATTTTATTTAGTCTCCAGAAAAAGGGGGGAATGAAA
GACCCCACCTGTAGGTTTGGCAAGCTAGCTTAAGTAACGCCATTTTGCAAGGCATGGAAAAATACATAAC
TGAGAATAGAGAAGTTCAGATCAAGGTCAGGAACAGATGGAACAGCTGAATATGGGCCAAACAGGATATC
TGTGGTAAGCAGTTCCTGCCCCGGCTCAGGGCCCAAGAACAGATGGAACAGCTGAATATGGGGCCAAACA
GGATATCTGTGGGTAAGCAGTTCCTGCCCCGGGCTCAGGGCCCAAGAACAGATGGTCCCCCAGATGCGGG
TCCAGCCCCTCCACCAGTTTTCCTAGAGAAACCCATCAGAATGTTTCCAGGGGTGCCCCCAAGGACCTGG
AAATGAACCCCTGGTGCCCTTATTTTGAAACTAACCCAATCCAGTTTCCGCTTCCTCCCCTTCTGGTTTC
